>Addgene plasmid #84177 | pFGC5941-PacI-ath-STTM858a/b | addgene full sequence | sequence record 167552 | Addgene NGS Result
TGAGACTTTTCAACAAAGGGTAATTTCGGGAAACCTCCTCGGATTCCATTGCCCAGCTATCTGTCACTTC
ATCGAAAGGACAGTRGAAAAGGAAGGTGGCTCCTACAAATGCCATCATTGCGATAAAGGAAAGGCTATCA
TTCAAGATGCCTCTGCCGACAGTGGTCCCAAAGATGGACCCCCACCCACGAGGAGCATCGTGGAAAAAGA
AGACGTTCCAACCACGTCTTCAAAGCAAGTGGATTGATGTGACATCTCCACTGACATAAGGGATGACGCA
CAACCCCACTATCCTTCGCAAGACCCTTCCTCTATATAAGGAAGTTCATTTCATTTGGAGAGGACAGCCC
AAGCTTAAGGTCGAACACTAGACAACGAAAGTTGTTGTTGTTATGGTCTAATTTAAATATGGTCTAAAGA
AGAAGAATCAAGGTCGAACCTAAGACAACGAAGAATTCGGTACGCTGAAATCACCAGTCTCTCTCTACAA
ATCTATCTCTCCCTATTTTCTCCATAAATAATGTGTGAGTAGTTTCCCGATAAGGGAAATTAGGGTTCTT
ATAGGGTTTCGCTCATGTGTTGAGCGTATAAGAAACCCTTAGTATGTATTTGTATTTGTAAAATACTTCT
ATCAATAAAATTTCTAATTCCTAAAACCAAAATCCAGTACTAAAATCCAGATCTCCTAAAGTCCCTATAG
ATCTTTGTCGTGAATATAAACCAGACACGAGACGACTAGACCTGGAGCCCAGACGCCGTTCGAAGCTAGA
AGTACCGCTTAGGCAGGAGGCCGTTAGGGAAAAGATGCTAAGGCAGGGTTGGTTACGTTGACTCCCCCGT
AGGTTTGGTTTAAATATGATGAAGTGGACGGAAGGAAGGAGGAAGACAAGGAAGGATAAGGTTGCAGGCC
CTGTGCAAGGTAAGAAGATGGAAATTTGATAGAGGTACGCTACTATACTTATACTATACGCTAAGGGAAT
GATTGTATTTATACCCAATACCCCCTAATAACCCCTTATCAATTTAAGAAATAATCCGCATAAGCCCCCG
CTTAAAAATTGGTATCAGAGCCATGAATAGGTCTATGACCAAAACTCAAGAGGATAAAACCTCACCAAAA
TACGAAAGAGTCCTTAACTCTAAAGATAAAAGATCTTTCAAGATCAAAACTAGTTCCCTCACACCGGTGA
CGGGGATCGCATGCGACCTCTAGACCATCACATTGGAGCTTCAGCTGCTCGAGTTCTATAGTGTCACCTA
AATCGTATGTGTATGATACATAAGGTTATGTATTAATTGTAGCCGCGTTCTCACGTCGACGTACCAATTA
CGCCCCGCCCTGTCACTCATCGCAGTACTGTTGTAATTCATTAAGCATTCTGCCGACATGGAAGCCATCA
CAAACGGCATGATGAACCTGAATCGCCAGCGGCATCAGCACCTTGTCGCCTTGCGTATAATATTTGCCCA
TGGTGAAAACGGGGGCGAAGAAGTTGTCCATATTGGCCACGTTTAAATCAAAACTGGTGAAACTCACCCA
GGGATTGGCTGAGACGAAAAATATATTCTCAATAAACCCTTTAGGGAAATAGGCCAGGTTTTCACCGTAA
CACGCCACATCTTGCGAATATATGTGTAGAAACTGCCGGAAATCGTCGTGGTATTCACTCCAGAGCGATG
AAAACGTTTCAGTTTGCTCATGGAAAACGGTGTAACAAGGGTGAACACTATCCCATATTACCAGCTCACC
GTCTTTCATTGCCACACGGAACTCCGGATGAGCATTCATCAGGCGGGCAAGAATGTGAATAAAGGCCGGA
TAAAACTTGTGCTTATTTTTCTTTACGGTCTTTAAAAAGGCCGTAATATCCAGCTGAACGGTCTGGTTAT
AGGTACATTGAGCAACTGACTGAAATGCCTCAAAATGTTCTTTACGATGCCATTGGGATATATCAACGGT
GGTATATCCAGTGATTTCTTTCTCCATTTTAGCTTCCTTAGCTCCTGAAAATCTCGATAACTCATTAAAG
CTTATCGATGATAAGCTGTCAAACATGAGAATTTAGCCCGCCTAATGAGCGGGCTTTTTGTTGTGATCCG
CGTTGCTGGCGTTTTTCCATAGGCTCCGCCCCCCTGACGAGCATCACAAAAATCGACGCTCAAGTCAGAG
GCGGCGAAACCCGACAGGACTATAAAGATACCAGGCGTTTCCCCCCTGGAAGCTCCCTCGTGCGCTCTCC
TGTTCCGACCCTGCCGCTTACCGGATACCTGTCCGCCTTTCTTAATTAAGACCCGGGACTAGTCCCTAGA
GTCCTGCTTTAATGAGATATGCGAGACGCCTATGATCGCATGATATTTGCTTTCAATTCTGTTGTGCACG
TTGTAAAAAACCTGAGCATGTGTAGCTCAGATCCTTACCGCCGGTTTCGGTTCATTCTAATGAATATATC
ACCCGTTACTATCGTATTTTTATGAATAATATTCTCCGTTCAATTTACTGATTGTACCCTACTACTTATA
TGTACAATATTAAAATGAAAACAATATATTGTGCTGAATAGGTTTATAGCGACATCTATGATAGAGCGCC
ACAATAACAAACAATTGCGTTTTATTATTACAAATCCAATTTTAAAAAAAGCGGCAGAACCGGTCAAACC
TAAAAGACTGATTACATAAATCTTATTCAAATTTCAAAAGTGCCCCAGGGGCTAGTATCTACGACACACC
GAGCGGCGAACTAATAACGCTCACTGAAGGGAACTCCGGTTCCCCGCCGGCGCGCATGGGTGAGATTCCT
TGAAGTTGAGTATTGGCCGTCCGCTCTACCGAAAGTTACGGGCACCATTCAACCCGGTCCAGCACGGCGG
CCGGGTAACCGACTTGCTGCCCCGAGAATTATGCAGCATTTTTTTGGTGTATGTGGGCCCCAAATGAAGT
GCAGGTCAAACCTTGACAGTGACGACAAATCGTTGGGCGGGTCCAGGGCGAATTTTGCGACAACATGTCG
AGGCTCAGCAGGACCTGCAGGCATGCAAGCTTGGCACTGGCCGTCGTTTTACAACGTCGTGACTGGGAAA
ACCCTGGCGTTACCCAACTTAATCGCCTTGCAGCACATCCCCCTTTCGCCAGCTGGCGTAATAGCGAAGA
GGCCCGCACCGATCGCCCTTCCCAACAGTTGCGCAGCCTGAATGGCGAATGCTAGAGCAGCTTGAGCTTG
GATCAGATTGTCGTTTCCCGCCTTCAGTTTAAACTATCAGTGTTTGACAGGATATATTGGCGGGTAAACC
TAAGAGAAAAGAGCGTTTATTAGAATAATCGGATATTTAAAAGGGCGTGAAAAGGTTTATCCGTTCGTCC
ATTTGTATGTGCATGCCAACCACAGGGTTCCCCTCGGGATCAAAGTACTTTGATCCAACCCCTCCGCTGC
TATAGTGCAGTCGGCTTCTGACGTTCAGTGCAGCCGTCTTCTGAAAACGACATGTCGCACAAGTCCTAAG
TTACGCGACAGGCTGCCGCCCTGCCCTTTTCCTGGCGTTTTCTTGTCGCGTGTTTTAGTCGCATAAAGTA
GAATACTTGCGACTAGAACCGGAGACATTACGCCATGAACAAGAGCGCCGCCGCTGGCCTGCTGGGCTAT
GCCCGCGTCAGCACCGACGACCAGGACTTGACCAACCAACGGGCCGAACTGCACGCGGCCGGCTGCACCA
AGCTGTTTTCCGAGAAGATCACCGGCACCAGGCGCGACCGCCCGGAGCTGGCCAGGATGCTTGACCACCT
ACGCCCTGGCGACGTTGTGACAGTGACCAGGCTAGACCGCCTGGCCCGCAGCACCCGCGACCTACTGGAC
ATTGCCGAGCGCATCCAGGAGGCCGGCGCGGGCCTGCGTAGCCTGGCAGAGCCGTGGGCCGACACCACCA
CGCCGGCCGGCCGCATGGTGTTGACCGTGTTCGCCGGCATTGCCGAGTTCGAGCGTTCCCTAATCATCGA
CCGCACCCGGAGCGGGCGCGAGGCCGCCAAGGCCCGAGGCGTGAAGTTTGGCCCCCGCCCTACCCTCACC
CCGGCACAGATCGCGCACGCCCGCGAGCTGATCGACCAGGAAGGCCGCACCGTGAAAGAGGCGGCTGCAC
TGCTTGGCGTGCATCGCTCGACCCTGTACCGCGCACTTGAGCGCAGCGAGGAAGTGACGCCCACCGAGGC
CAGGCGGCGCGGTGCCTTCCGTGAGGACGCATTGACCGAGGCCGACGCCCTGGCGGCCGCCGAGAATGAA
CGCCAAGAGGAACAAGCATGAAACCGCACCAGGACGGCCAGGACGAACCGTTTTTCATTACCGAAGAGAT
CGAGGCGGAGATGATCGCGGCCGGGTACGTGTTCGAGCCGCCCGCGCACGTCTCAACCGTGCGGCTGCAT
GAAATCCTGGCCGGTTTGTCTGATGCCAAGCTGGCGGCCTGGCCGGCCAGCTTGGCCGCTGAAGAAACCG
AGCGCCGCCGTCTAAAAAGGTGATGTGTATTTGAGTAAAACAGCTTGCGTCATGCGGTCGCTGCGTATAT
GATGCGATGAGTAAATAAACAAATACGCAAGGGGAACGCATGAAGGTTATCGCTGTACTTAACCAGAAAG
GCGGGTCAGGCAAGACGACCATCGCAACCCATCTAGCCCGCGCCCTGCAACTCGCCGGGGCCGATGTTCT
GTTAGTCGATTCCGATCCCCAGGGCAGTGCCCGCGATTGGGCGGCCGTGCGGGAAGATCAACCGCTAACC
GTTGTCGGCATCGACCGCCCGACGATTGACCGCGACGTGAAGGCCATCGGCCGGCGCGACTTCGTAGTGA
TCGACGGAGCGCCCCAGGCGGCGGACTTGGCTGTGTCCGCGATCAAGGCAGCCGACTTCGTGCTGATTCC
GGTGCAGCCAAGCCCTTACGACATATGGGCCACCGCCGACCTGGTGGAGCTGGTTAAGCAGCGCATTGAG
GTCACGGATGGAAGGCTACAAGCGGCCTTTGTCGTGTCGCGGGCGATCAAAGGCACGCGCATCGGCGGTG
AGGTTGCCGAGGCGCTGGCCGGGTACGAGCTGCCCATTCTTGAGTCCCGTATCACGCAGCGCGTGAGCTA
CCCAGGCACTGCCGCCGCCGGCACAACCGTTCTTGAATCAGAACCCGAGGGCGACGCTGCCCGCGAGGTC
CAGGCGCTGGCCGCTGAAATTAAATCAAAACTCATTTGAGTTAATGAGGTAAAGAGAAAATGAGCAAAAG
CACAAACACGCTAAGTGCCGGCCGTCCGAGCGCACGCAGCAGCAAGGCTGCAACGTTGGCCAGCCTGGCA
GACACGCCAGCCATGAAGCGGGTCAACTTTCAGTTGCCGGCGGAGGATCACACCAAGCTGAAGATGTACG
CGGTACGCCAAGGCAAGACCATTACCGAGCTGCTATCTGAATACATCGCGCAGCTACCAGAGTAAATGAG
CAAATGAATAAATGAGTAGATGAATTTTAGCGGCTAAAGGAGGCGGCATGGAAAATCAAGAACAACCAGG
CACCGACGCCGTGGAATGCCCCATGTGTGGAGGAACGGGCGGTTGGCCAGGCGTAAGCGGCTGGGTTGCC
TGCCGGCCCTGCAATGGCACTGGAACCCCCAAGCCCGAGGAATCGGCGTGAGCGGTCGCAAACCATCCGG
CCCGGTACAAATCGGCGCGGCGCTGGGTGATGACCTGGTGGAGAAGTTGAAGGCCGCGCAGGCCGCCCAG
CGGCAACGCATCGAGGCAGAAGCACGCCCCGGTGAATCGTGGCAAGCGGCCGCTGATCGAATCCGCAAAG
AATCCCGGCAACCGCCGGCAGCCGGTGCGCCGTCGATTAGGAAGCCGCCCAAGGGCGACGAGCAACCAGA
TTTTTTCGTTCCGATGCTCTATGACGTGGGCACCCGCGATAGTCGCAGCATCATGGACGTGGCCGTTTTC
CGTCTGTCGAAGCGTGACCGACGAGCTGGCGAGGTGATCCGCTACGAGCTTCCAGACGGGCACGTAGAGG
TTTCCGCAGGGCCGGCCGGCATGGCCAGTGTGTGGGATTACGACCTGGTACTGATGGCGGTTTCCCATCT
AACCGAATCCATGAACCGATACCGGGAAGGGAAGGGAGACAAGCCCGGCCGCGTGTTCCGTCCACACGTT
GCGGACGTACTCAAGTTCTGCCGGCGAGCCGATGGCGGAAAGCAGAAAGACGACCTGGTAGAAACCTGCA
TTCGGTTAAACACCACGCACGTTGCCATGCAGCGTACGAAGAAGGCCAAGAACGGCCGCCTGGTGACGGT
ATCCGAGGGTGAAGCCTTGATTAGCCGCTACAAGATCGTAAAGAGCGAAACCGGGCGGCCGGAGTACATC
GAGATCGAGCTAGCTGATTGGATGTACCGCGAGATCACAGAAGGCAAGAACCCGGACGTGCTGACGGTTC
ACCCCGATTACTTTTTGATCGATCCCGGCATCGGCCGTTTTCTCTACCGCCTGGCACGCCGCGCCGCAGG
CAAGGCAGAAGCCAGATGGTTGTTCAAGACGATCTACGAACGCAGTGGCAGCGCCGGAGAGTTCAAGAAG
TTCTGTTTCACCGTGCGCAAGCTGATCGGGTCAAATGACCTGCCGGAGTACGATTTGAAGGAGGAGGCGG
GGCAGGCTGGCCCGATCCTAGTCATGCGCTACCGCAACCTGATCGAGGGCGAAGCATCCGCCGGTTCCTA
ATGTACGGAGCAGATGCTAGGGCAAATTGCCCTAGCAGGGGAAAAAGGTCGAAAAGGTCTCTTTCCTGTG
GATAGCACGTACATTGGGAACCCAAAGCCGTACATTGGGAACCGGAACCCGTACATTGGGAACCCAAAGC
CGTACATTGGGAACCGGTCACACATGTAAGTGACTGATATAAAAGAGAAAAAAGGCGATTTTTCCGCCTA
AAACTCTTTAAAACTTATTAAAACTCTTAAAACCCGCCTGGCCTGTGCATAACTGTCTGGCCAGCGCACA
GCCGAAGAGCTGCAAAAAGCGCCTACCCTTCGGTCGCTGCGCTCCCTACGCCCCGCCGCTTCGCGTCGGC
CTATCGCGGCCGCTGGCCGCTCAAAAATGGCTGGCCTACGGCCAGGCAATCTACCAGGGCGCGGACAAGC
CGCGCCGTCGCCACTCGACCGCCGGCGCCCACATCAAGGCACCCTGCCTCGCGCGTTTCGGTGATGACGG
TGAAAACCTCTGACACATGCAGCTCCCGGAGACGGTCACAGCTTGTCTGTAAGCGGATGCCGGGAGCAGA
CAAGCCCGTCAGGGCGCGTCAGCGGGTGTTGGCGGGTGTCGGGGCGCAGCCATGACCCAGTCACGTAGCG
ATAGCGGAGTGTATACTGGCTTAACTATGCGGCATCAGAGCAGATTGTACTGAGAGTGCACCATATGCGG
TGTGAAATACCGCACAGATGCGTAAGGAGAAAATACCGCATCAGGCGCTCTTCCGCTTCCTCGCTCACTG
ACTCGCTGCGCTCGGTCGTTCGGCTGCGGCGAGCGGTATCAGCTCACTCAAAGGCGGTAATACGGTTATC
CACAGAATCAGGGGATAACGCAGGAAAGAACATGTGAGCAAAAGGCCAGCAAAAGGCCAGGAACCGTAAA
AAGGCCGCGTTGCTGGCGTTTTTCCATAGGCTCCGCCCCCCTGACGAGCATCACAAAAATCGACGCTCAA
GTCAGAGGTGGCGAAACCCGACAGGACTATAAAGATACCAGGCGTTTCCCCCTGGAAGCTCCCTCGTGCG
CTCTCCTGTTCCGACCCTGCCGCTTACCGGATACCTGTCCGCCTTTCTCCCTTCGGGAAGCGTGGCGCTT
TCTCATAGCTCACGCTGTAGGTATCTCAGTTCGGTGTAGGTCGTTCGCTCCAAGCTGGGCTGTGTGCACG
AACCCCCCGTTCAGCCCGACCGCTGCGCCTTATCCGGTAACTATCGTCTTGAGTCCAACCCGGTAAGACA
CGACTTATCGCCACTGGCAGCAGCCACTGGTAACAGGATTAGCAGAGCGAGGTATGTAGGCGGTGCTACA
GAGTTCTTGAAGTGGTGGCCTAACTACGGCTACACTAGAAGGACAGTATTTGGTATCTGCGCTCTGCTGA
AGCCAGTTACCTTCGGAAAAAGAGTTGGTAGCTCTTGATCCGGCAAACAAACCACCGCTGGTAGCGGTGG
TTTTTTTGTTTGCAAGCAGCAGATTACGCGCAGAAAAAAAGGATCTCAAGAAGATCCTTTGATCTTTTCT
ACGGGGTCTGACGCTCAGTGGAACGAAAACTCACGTTAAGGGATTTTGGTCATGCATTCTAGGTACTAAA
ACAATTCATCCAGTAAAATATAATATTTTATTTTCTCCCAATCAGGCTTGATCCCCAGTAAGTCAAAAAA
TAGCTCGACATACTGTTCTTCCCCGATATCCTCCCTGATCGACCGGACGCAGAAGGCAATGTCATACCAC
TTGTCCGCCCTGCCGCTTCTCCCAAGATCAATAAAGCCACTTACTTTGCCATCTTTCACAAAGATGTTGC
TGTCTCCCAGGTCGCCGTGGGAAAAGACAAGTTCCTCTTCGGGCTTTTCCGTCTTTAAAAAATCATACAG
CTCGCGCGGATCTTTAAATGGAGTGTCTTCTTCCCAGTTTTCGCAATCCACATCGGCCAGATCGTTATTC
AGTAAGTAATCCAATTCGGCTAAGCGGCTGTCTAAGCTATTCGTATAGGGACAATCCGATATGTCGATGG
AGTGAAAGAGCCTGATGCACTCCGCATACAGCTCGATAATCTTTTCAGGGCTTTGTTCATCTTCATACTC
TTCCGAGCAAAGGACGCCATCGGCCTCACTCATGAGCAGATTGCTCCAGCCATCATGCCGTTCAAAGTGC
AGGACCTTTGGAACAGGCAGCTTTCCTTCCAGCCATAGCATCATGTCCTTTTCCCGTTCCACATCATAGG
TGGTCCCTTTATACCGGCTGTCCGTCATTTTTAAATATAGGTTTTCATTTTCTCCCACCAGCTTATATAC
CTTAGCAGGAGACATTCCTTCCGTATCTTTTACGCAGCGGTATTTTTCGATCAGTTTTTTCAATTCCGGT
GATATTCTCATTTTAGCCATTTATTATTTCCTTCCTCTTTTCTACAGTATTTAAAGATACCCCAAGAAGC
TAATTATAACAAGACGAACTCCAATTCACTGTTCCTTGCATTCTAAAACCTTAAATACCAGAAAACAGCT
TTTTCAAAGTTGTTTTCAAAGTTGGCGTATAACATAGTATCGACGGAGCCGATTTTGAAACCGCGGTGAT
CACAGGCAGCAACGCTCTGTCATCGTTACAATCAACATGCTACCCTCCGCGAGATCATCCGTGTTTCAAA
CCCGGCAGCTTAGTTGCCGTTCTTCCGAATAGCATCGGTAACATGAGCAAAGTCTGCCGCCTTACAACGG
CTCTCCCGCTGACGCCGTCCCGGACTGATGGGCTGCCTGTATCGAGTGGTGATTTTGTGCCGAGCTGCCG
GTCGGGGAGCTGTTGGCTGGCTGGTGGCAGGATATATTGTGGTGTAAACAAATTGACGCTTAGACAACTT
AATAACACATTGCGGACGTTTTTAATGTACTGAATTAACGCCGAATTAATTCGAGCTCGGATCTGATAAT
TTATTTGAAAATTCATAAGAAAAGCAAACGTTACATGAATTGATGAAACAATACAAAGACAGATAAAGCC
ACGCACATTTAGGATATTGGCCGAGATTACTGAATATTGAGTAAGATCACGGAATTTCTGACAGGAGCAT
GTCTTCAATTCAGCCCAAATGGCAGTTGAAATACTCAAACCGCCCCATATGCAGGAGCGGATCATTCATT
GTTTGTTTGGTTGCCTTTGCCAACATGGGAGTCCAAGATTCTGCAGTCAAATCTCGGTGACGGGCAGGAC
CGGACGGGGCGGTACCGGCAGGCTGAAGTCCAGCTGCCAGAAACCCACGTCATGCCAGTTCCCGTGCTTG
AAGCCGGCCGCCCGCAGCATGCCGCGGGGGGCATATCCGAGCGCCTCGTGCATGCGCACGCTCGGGTCGT
TGGGCAGCCCGATGACAGCGACCACGCTCTTGAAGCCCTGTGCCTCCAGGGACTTCAGCAGGTGGGTGTA
GAGCGTGGAGCCCAGTCCCGTCCGCTGGTGGCGGGGGGAGACGTACACGGTCGACTCGGCCGTCCAGTCG
TAGGCGTTGCGTGCCTTCCAGGGGCCCGCGTAGGCGATGCCGGCGACCTCGCCGTCCACCTCGGCGACGA
GCCAGGGATAGCGCTCCCGCAGACGGACGAGGTCGTCCGTCCACTCCTGCGGTTCCTGCGGCTCGGTACG
GAAGTTGACCGTGCTTGTCTCGATGTAGTGGTTGACGATGGTGCAGACCGCCGGCATGTCCGCCTCGGTG
GCACGGCGGATGTCGGCCGGGCGTCGTTCTGGGCTCATCGATTCGATTTGGTGTATCGAGATTGGTTATG
AAATTCAGATGCTAGTGTAATGTATTGGTAATTTGGGAAGATATAATAGGAAGCAAGGCTATTTATCCAT
TTCTGAAAAGGCGAAATGGCGTCACCGCGAGCGTCACGCGCATTCCGTTCTTGCTGTAAAGCGTTGTTTG
GTACACTTTTGACTAGCGAGGCTTGGCGTGTCAGCGTATCTATTCAAAAGTCGTTAATGGCTGCGGATCA
AGAAAAAGTTGGAATAGAAACAGAATACCCGCGAAATTCAGGCCCGGTTGCCATGTCCTACACGCCGAAA
TAAACGACCAAATTAGTAGAAAAATAAAAACTGACTCGGATACTTACGTCACGTCTTGCGCACTGATTTG
AAAAATCTCAGAATTCATGGATCCTAGGTGAGTCTAGAGAGTTAATTAAGTTTGCAAGCAGCAGATTACG
CGCAGAAAAAAAGGATTTCAAGGAGATCCTTTGGATCACAAAAAAAAGCCCGCTCATTAGGCGGGTTAAA
TTCCCGGGTACTGCAGCCGATTCATTAATGCAGGTTAACCTGGCTTATCGAAATTAATACGACTCACTAT
AGGGAGACCGGCAGATCTGATCCCTACTCCAAAAATGTCAAAGATACAGTCTCAGAAGACCAAAGGGCTA
T
Features (pLannotate 1.2.2; 27 found; start..end, strand, type, name):
      1..346     +  promoter       CaMV 35S promoter: strong constitutive promoter from cauliflower mosaic virus
    298..344     +  promoter       minimal CaMV 35S promoter: minimal 35S promoter from cauliflower mosaic virus
    507..683     +  polyA_signal   CaMV poly(A) signal: cauliflower mosaic virus polyadenylation signal
   1245..1263    -  promoter       SP6 promoter: promoter for bacteriophage SP6 RNA polymerase
   1328..1987    -  CDS            CmR: chloramphenicol acetyltransferase; cat; confers resistance to chloramphenicol
   1988..2024    -  promoter       cat promoter (fragment): promoter of the E. coli cat gene encoding chloramphenicol acetyltransferase
   2024..2052    -  promoter       tet promoter: E. coli promoter for tetracycline efflux protein gene
   2114..2282    -  rep_origin     ori (fragment): high-copy-number ColE1/pMB1/pBR322/pUC origin of replication
   2314..3021    +  terminator     OCS terminator: octopine synthase terminator
   3022..3042    +  misc_feature   MCS (fragment): pUC18/19 multiple cloning site
   3045..3199    +  CDS            lacZα (fragment): LacZα fragment of β-galactosidase; lacZ fragment
   3265..3289    +  misc_feature   RB T-DNA repeat: right border repeat from nopaline C58 T-DNA
   3629..4030    +  CDS            Y4CG_SINFN (fragment): Protein inferred from homology: Swiss-Prot protein existence level 3. From Sinorhizobium fredii (strain NBRC 101917 / NGR234).
   4590..5219    +  CDS            pVS1 StaA: stability protein from the Pseudomonas plasmid pVS1 (Heeb et al., 2000)
   5648..6721    +  CDS            pVS1 RepA: replication protein from the Pseudomonas plasmid pVS1 (Heeb et al., 2000)
   6787..6981    +  rep_origin     pVS1 oriV: origin of replication for the Pseudomonas plasmid pVS1 (Heeb et al., 2000)
   7184..7223    +  CDS            rop (fragment): Rop protein, which maintains plasmids at low copy number; rop
   7325..7465    +  misc_feature   bom: basis of mobility region from pBR322
   7651..8239    -  rep_origin     ori: high-copy-number ColE1/pMB1/pBR322/pUC origin of replication
   8326..9120    -  CDS            KanR: aminoglycoside phosphotransferase; aphA-3; confers resistance to kanamycin
   9545..9569    +  misc_feature   LB T-DNA repeat: left border repeat from nopaline C58 T-DNA
   9655..9907    -  terminator     MAS terminator: mannopine synthase terminator
   9920..10468   -  CDS            bar: PAT_STRHY - Experimental evidence at protein level: Swiss-Prot protein existence level 1. Inactivates phosphinothricin (PPT) by transfer of an acetyl group from acetyl CoA. Can also acetylate demethylphosphinothricin but not PTT or glutamate. This enzyme is an effector of phosphinothricin tripeptide (PTT or bialaphos) resistance. From Streptomyces hygroscopicus. Introduced by genetic manipulation and expressed in glufosinate-tolerant maize by Dekalb Genetics.
  10474..10854   -  promoter       MAS promoter: mannopine synthase promoter (Velten et al., 1984)
  10900..10941   -  rep_origin     ori (fragment): high-copy-number ColE1/pMB1/pBR322/pUC origin of replication
  11045..11063   +  promoter       T7 promoter: promoter for bacteriophage T7 RNA polymerase
  11084..11131   +  promoter       CaMV 35S promoter (enhanced) (fragment): cauliflower mosaic virus 35S promoter with a duplicated enhancer region
