[The description below was written by a language model from this plasmid's Addgene catalogue record and pLannotate feature annotations shown in this document.]
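Description:
pFGC5941-PacI-ath-STTM858a/b is a binary T-DNA plant expression vector built on the pFGC5941-PacI backbone and designed to knock down miR858 activity in Arabidopsis thaliana. Its backbone carries the usual elements of a pCAMBIA-type binary plasmid: a ColE1/pBR322-type origin with the bom mobilisation region for high-copy propagation in E. coli, the pVS1 oriV with RepA and StaA for replication and stable maintenance in Agrobacterium, and a kanamycin resistance gene located outside the T-DNA. Nopaline-type left and right border repeats delimit the region transferred into the plant genome. Within it, a bar (phosphinothricin acetyltransferase) gene under the mannopine synthase promoter and terminator provides Basta/glufosinate selection of transformants.

The payload is a roughly 2.8 kb cassette inserted at a PacI site, with both flanking sites retained. According to the depositor it comprises a 2x35S promoter, the short tandem target mimic (STTM), a 35S terminator and a chloramphenicol resistance gene. The feature table agrees with this, showing an enhanced CaMV 35S promoter spanning the sequence origin, a short unannotated interval where the STTM presumably lies, the CaMV poly(A) signal, and a downstream CmR gene with bacterial promoters. Remnants of a donor cloning vector (T7 and SP6 promoters, ori fragments) are also present. The CmR marker travels with the cassette, so double chloramphenicol and kanamycin selection identifies backbones that have received the insert. An STTM transcript generally carries two non-cleavable miRNA binding sites joined by a spacer, which sequester the target miRNA and trigger its degradation. The "a/b" in the name suggests that both miR858a and miR858b are targeted, although the record does not detail the mimic's design. The construct is used for loss-of-function studies of miR858 in transgenic plants.
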