Addgene plasmid #84177: pFGC5941-PacI-ath-STTM858a/b
Purpose: target miRNA858 for destruction in Arabidopsis thaliana
Depositing lab: Guiliang Tang. Depositing organization: Michigan Technological University. Publication: Construction of short tandem target mimic (STTM) to block the functions of plant and animal microRNAs. Tang G, Yan J, Gu Y, Qiao M, Fan R, Mao Y, Tang X. Methods. 2012 Oct;58(2):118-25. doi: 10.1016/j.ymeth.2012.10.006. Epub 2012 Oct 23. PubMed 23098881.
Backbone
  Vector backbone: pFGC5941-PacI
  Backbone manufacturer: Guiliang Tang (Addgene plasmid # 44182)
  Backbone size w/o insert (bp): 8608
  Vector type: Plant Expression
  Selectable markers: Basta
Growth in bacteria
  Bacterial resistance: Chloramphenicol and Kanamycin, 25 & 50 μg/mL
  Growth temperature: 37°C
  Growth strain: DH5alpha
  Copy number: High Copy
Gene/Insert
  Gene/Insert name: STTM858a/b
  Species: A. thaliana (mustard weed)
  Insert size (bp): 2846
  Promoter: 2x35S
  Cloning method: Restriction Enzyme; 5′ cloning site PacI (not destroyed); 3′ cloning site PacI (not destroyed)
  Sequencing primers: 5′ CACTATCCTTCGCAAGACCCTTCC; 3′ CAACACATGAGCGAAACCCTATAA
Terms and licenses: Academic/Nonprofit Terms; Industry Terms: Not Available to Industry
Depositor comments: The insert within this plasmid contains a 2x35S promoter, STTM, T35S and CmR.
How to cite: pFGC5941-PacI-ath-STTM858a/b was a gift from Guiliang Tang (Addgene plasmid # 84177 ; http://n2t.net/addgene:84177 ; RRID:Addgene_84177)
