>Addgene plasmid #84177 | pFGC5941-PacI-ath-STTM858a/b | depositor partial sequence | sequence record 160733 | STTM
AAGGTCGAACACTAGACAACGAAAGTTGTTGTTGTTATGGTCTAATTTAAATATGGTCTAAAGAAGAAGA
ATCAAGGTCGAACCTAAGACAACGAA
